Addgene plasmid #216714: T7-LacO-Halo-PILATeS-RGD (700pM)
Purpose: Expresses HaloTag-PILATeS-RGD with 700 pM BiT tag in bacteria
Depositing lab: Alex Dunn. Depositing organization: Stanford University. Publication: Split Luciferase Molecular Tension Sensors for Bioluminescent Readout of Mechanical Forces in Biological Systems. Zhong BL, Elliot JM, Wang P, Li H, Hall RN, Wang B, Prakash M, Dunn AR. ACS Sens. 2024 Jul 26;9(7):3489-3495. doi: 10.1021/acssensors.3c02664. Epub 2024 Jul 7. PubMed 38973210.
Backbone
  Vector backbone: pJ414
  Backbone manufacturer: ATUM
  Backbone size w/o insert (bp): 4000
  Total vector size (bp): 5300
  Vector type: Bacterial Expression
Growth in bacteria
  Bacterial resistance: Ampicillin, 100 μg/mL
  Growth temperature: 37°C
  Growth strain: DH5alpha
  Copy number: High Copy
Gene/Insert
  Gene/Insert name: HaloTag-PILATeS-RGD
  Species: Synthetic
  Insert size (bp): 1300
  Tag / fusion protein: HaloTag (N terminal on backbone); 6xHis (C terminal on backbone)
Terms and licenses: Academic/Nonprofit Terms; Industry Terms: Not Available to Industry
Depositor comments: This PILATeS module contains BiT tag with 700 pM affinity for LgBiT
How to cite: T7-LacO-Halo-PILATeS-RGD (700pM) was a gift from Alex Dunn (Addgene plasmid # 216714 ; http://n2t.net/addgene:216714 ; RRID:Addgene_216714)
