[The description below was written by a language model from this plasmid's Addgene catalogue record and pLannotate feature annotations shown in this document.]
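Description:
T7-LacO-Halo-PILATeS-RGD (700pM) is a bacterial expression plasmid of about 5.3 kb built on the ATUM pJ414 backbone. It replicates in E. coli from a high-copy ColE1/pUC-type origin and is selected with ampicillin through a β-lactamase (AmpR) gene under its own promoter. The backbone also carries a lacI repressor gene with its promoter, as well as rrnB-derived terminator fragments that help insulate the expression cassette. The short lacZα and KanR matches in the feature table are only small fragments and do not represent functional markers.

The payload is a synthetic open reading frame of roughly 1.3 kb placed between a T7 promoter with an adjacent lac operator and a T7 terminator. Transcription therefore depends on T7 RNA polymerase and is held off by LacI until an inducer such as IPTG is supplied. The coding region begins with HaloTag, which the annotation software detects as the related haloalkane dehalogenase dhaA, and which allows covalent attachment to chloroalkane ligands. Downstream of it, in a stretch the automated annotation leaves unlabelled, the record places the PILATeS module, an RGD motif and a C-terminal 6xHis tag for affinity purification. According to the depositor, this version of PILATeS contains a BiT peptide tag with 700 pM affinity for LgBiT, the large fragment of a split luciferase system. RGD is generally known as an integrin-binding adhesion motif.

The plasmid is used to produce the recombinant sensor protein in bacteria. The associated work describes split-luciferase molecular tension sensors that give a bioluminescent readout of mechanical forces in biological systems. The record does not describe the internal architecture of the PILATeS module in more detail.
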