Features (pLannotate 1.2.2; 14 found; start..end, strand, type, name):
    578..1166    +  rep_origin     ori: high-copy-number ColE1/pMB1/pBR322/pUC origin of replication
   1391..1408    +  terminator     rrnB T2 terminator (fragment): transcription terminator T2 from the E. coli rrnB gene
   1433..1452    -  CDS            lacZα (fragment): LacZα fragment of β-galactosidase; lacZ fragment
   1915..1933    +  promoter       T7 promoter: promoter for bacteriophage T7 RNA polymerase
   1934..1958    +  protein_bind   lac operator: The lac repressor binds to the lac operator to inhibit transcription in E. coli. This inhibition can be relieved by adding lactose or isopropyl-β-D-thiogalactopyranoside (IPTG). lac repressor encoded by lacI
   2007..2882    +  CDS            dhaA: DHAA_PSEPV - Experimental evidence at protein level: Swiss-Prot protein existence level 1. Catalyzes hydrolytic cleavage of carbon-halogen bonds in halogenated aliphatic compounds, leading to the formation of the corresponding primary alcohols, halide ions and protons. Has a broad substrate specificity, as it is able to dehalogenate mono- and di- chlorinated and brominated alkanes (up to at least C10), and the two isomers of 1,3-dichloropropene to 3-chloroallyl alcohol; the highest activity was found with 1,2-dibromoethane, while no activity was observed with the analog 1,2-dichloroethane. Fro
   3313..3360    +  terminator     T7 terminator: transcription terminator for bacteriophage T7 RNA polymerase
   3420..3460    -  terminator     rrnB T1 terminator (fragment): transcription terminator T1 from the E. coli rrnB gene
   3462..3577    -  ncRNA          5S rRNA: Accession: RF00001 - 5S ribosomal RNA
   3608..3632    +  CDS            KanR (fragment): aminoglycoside phosphotransferase; aph(3')-Ia; confers resistance to kanamycin
   3662..3758    +  promoter       AmpR promoter (fragment): bla
   3761..4621    +  CDS            AmpR: β-lactamase; bla; confers resistance to ampicillin, carbenicillin, and related antibiotics
   4630..4703    +  promoter       lacI promoter (fragment): lacI
   4704..489     +  CDS            lacI (across the origin): LACI_ECOLI - Experimental evidence at protein level: Swiss-Prot protein existence level 1. Repressor of the lactose operon. Binds allolactose as an inducer. From Escherichia coli (strain K12).
>Addgene plasmid #216714 | T7-LacO-Halo-PILATeS-RGD (700pM) | addgene full sequence | sequence record 428954 | Addgene NGS Result
CTGGCTGGCTGGCATAAATATCTCACTCGCAATCAAATTCAGCCGATAGCGGAACGGGAAGGCGACTGGA
GTGCCATGTCCGGTTTTCAACAAACCATGCAAATGCTGAATGAGGGCATCGTTCCAACTGCGATGCTGGT
TGCCAACGATCAGATGGCGCTGGGCGCAATGCGCGCCATTACCGAGTCCGGGCTGCGCGTTGGTGCGGAT
ATCTCGGTAGTGGGATACGACGATACCGAAGATAGCTCATGTTATATCCCGCCGTTAACCACCATCAAAC
AGGATTTTCGCCTGCTGGGGCAAACCAGCGTGGACCGCTTGCTGCAACTCTCTCAGGGCCAGGCGGTGAA
GGGCAATCAGCTGTTGCCAGTCTCACTGGTGAAAAGAAAAACCACCCTGGCGCCCAATACGCAAACCGCC
TCTCCCCGCGCGTTGGCCGATTCATTAATGCAGCTGGCACGACAGGTTTCCCGACTGGAAAGCGGGCAGT
GACTCATGACCAAAATCCCTTAACGTGAGTTACGCGCGCGTCGTTCCACTGAGCGTCAGACCCCGTAGAA
AAGATCAAAGGATCTTCTTGAGATCCTTTTTTTCTGCGCGTAATCTGCTGCTTGCAAACAAAAAAACCAC
CGCTACCAGCGGTGGTTTGTTTGCCGGATCAAGAGCTACCAACTCTTTTTCCGAAGGTAACTGGCTTCAG
CAGAGCGCAGATACCAAATACTGTTCTTCTAGTGTAGCCGTAGTTAGCCCACCACTTCAAGAACTCTGTA
GCACCGCCTACATACCTCGCTCTGCTAATCCTGTTACCAGTGGCTGCTGCCAGTGGCGATAAGTCGTGTC
TTACCGGGTTGGACTCAAGACGATAGTTACCGGATAAGGCGCAGCGGTCGGGCTGAACGGGGGGTTCGTG
CACACAGCCCAGCTTGGAGCGAACGACCTACACCGAACTGAGATACCTACAGCGTGAGCTATGAGAAAGC
GCCACGCTTCCCGAAGGGAGAAAGGCGGACAGGTATCCGGTAAGCGGCAGGGTCGGAACAGGAGAGCGCA
CGAGGGAGCTTCCAGGGGGAAACGCCTGGTATCTTTATAGTCCTGTCGGGTTTCGCCACCTCTGACTTGA
GCGTCGATTTTTGTGATGCTCGTCAGGGGGGCGGAGCCTATGGAAAAACGCCAGCAACGCGGCCTTTTTA
CGGTTCCTGGCCTTTTGCTGGCCTTTTGCTCACATGTTCTTTCCTGCGTTATCCCCTGATTCTGTGGATA
ACCGTATTACCGCCTTTGAGTGAGCTGATACCGCTCGCCGCAGCCGAACGACCGAGCGCAGCGAGTCAGT
GAGCGAGGAAGCGGAAGGCGAGAGTAGGGAACTGCCAGGCATCAAACTAAGCAGAAGGCCCCTGACGGAT
GGCCTTTTTGCGTTTCTACAAACTCTTTCTGTGTTGTAAAACGACGGCCAGTCTTAAGCTCGGGCCCCCT
GGGCGGTTCTGATAACGAGTAATCGTTAATCCGCAAATAACGTAAAAACCCGCTTCGGCGGGTTTTTTTA
TGGGGGGAGTTTAGGGAAAGAGCATTTGTCAGAATATTTAAGGGCGCCTGTCACTTTGCTTGATATATGA
GAATTATTTAACCTTATAAATGAGAAAAAAGCAACGCACTTTAAATAAGATACGTTGCTTTTTCGATTGA
TGAACACCTATAATTAAACTATTCATCTATTATTTATGATTTTTTGTATATACAATATTTCTAGTTTGTT
AAAGAGAATTAAGAAAATAAATCTCGAAAATAATAAAGGGAAAATCAGTTTTTGATATCAAAATTATACA
TGTCAACGATAATACAAAATATAATACAAACTATAAGATGTTATCAGTATTTATTATCATTTAGAATAAA
TTTTGTGTCGCCCTTCCGCGAAATTAATACGACTCACTATAGGGGAATTGTGAGCGGATAACAATTCCCC
TCTAGAAATAATTTTGTTTAACTTTTAGGAGGTAAAACATATGGGCAGCGAAATTGGCACTGGTTTTCCG
TTTGATCCGCATTACGTTGAAGTTTTAGGCGAACGCATGCACTACGTAGACGTGGGTCCGCGTGACGGCA
CCCCGGTCCTGTTCCTGCACGGCAATCCAACCTCTAGCTATGTCTGGCGCAACATTATCCCGCACGTCGC
GCCGACGCACCGTAGTATTGCACCGGATCTGATCGGTATGGGTAAAAGCGATAAACCGGACCTGGGCTAT
TTCTTTGACGACCACGTTCGTTTTATGGATGCGTTCATTGAGGCCTTGGGTCTGGAAGAGGTGGTGTTGG
TTATCCATGACTGGGGTAGCGCTCTGGGCTTCCACTGGGCGAAGCGCAACCCGGAACGTGTGAAGGGCAT
CGCATTTATGGAGTTCATTCGCCCGATTCCGACCTGGGACGAGTGGCCGGAGTTCGCGCGTGAAACGTTC
CAGGCCTTTCGCACCACCGATGTCGGTCGTAAGCTGATTATTGACCAAAATGTTTTCATCGAGGGCACGT
TGCCGATGGGCGTTGTTCGTCCGCTGACCGAAGTCGAGATGGACCATTACCGTGAGCCGTTTTTGAATCC
GGTGGATCGTGAGCCGCTGTGGCGTTTCCCGAACGAGCTGCCGATCGCCGGTGAACCGGCGAACATCGTT
GCGCTGGTTGAAGAGTACATGGACTGGCTGCACCAGAGCCCGGTGCCGAAACTGCTGTTTTGGGGTACGC
CGGGTGTGCTGATCCCGCCTGCGGAAGCAGCCCGCCTGGCGAAATCCCTGCCGAACGCGAAGGCAGTGGA
TATTGGTCCAGGCCTGAATCTGCTGCAGGAAGATAACCCGGACCTGATTGGTAGCGAAATCGCGCGCTGG
CTGAGCACGTTGGAGATCAGCGGCGGTGCTGGCGAGTTCATGGAAACTCTGCATATTACCAAAACCATGA
AAAACATTGAAGTGCCGGAAACCAAAACCGCGAGCTTTGAATGCGAAGTGAGCCATTTTAACGTGCCGAG
CATGTGGCTGAAAAACGGCGTGGAAATTGAAATGAGCGAAAAATTTAAAATTGTGGTGCAGGGCAAACTG
CATCAGCTGATTATTATGAACACCAGCACCGAAGATAGCGCGGAATATACCTTTGTGTGCGGTGTTAGTG
GCTGGCGTCTGTTTAAGAAAATTAGCAACGATCAGGTGAGCGCGACCCTGACCGTGACTTCCGAGAATCT
GTACTTCGAGCAAGGTACCGTCTATGCCGTCACCGGTCGTGGCGATTCCCCGGCAAGCTCGGCGGCACAC
CACCATCATCACCATTAACCCCCTAGCATAACCCCTTGGGGCCTCTAAACGGGTCTTGAGGGGTTTTTTG
CCCCTGAGACGCGTCAATCGAGTTCGTACCTAAGGGCGACACCCCATAATTAGCCCGGGCGAAAGGCCCA
GTCTTTCGACTGAGCCTTTCGTTTTATTTGATGCCTGGCAGTTCCCTACTCTCGCATGGGGAGTCCCCAC
ACTACCATCGGCGCTACGGCGTTTCACTTCTGAGTTCGGCATGGGGTCAGGTGGGACCACCGCGCTACTG
CCGCCAGGCAAACAAGGGGTGTTATGAGCCATATTCAGGTATAAATGGGCTCGCGATAATGTTCAGAATT
GGTTAATTGGTTGTAACACTGACCCCTATTTGTTTATTTTTCTAAATACATTCAAATATGTATCCGCTCA
TGAGACAATAACCCTGATAAATGCTTCAATAATATTGAAAAAGGAAGAATATGAGTATTCAACATTTCCG
TGTCGCCCTTATTCCCTTTTTTGCGGCATTTTGCCTTCCTGTTTTTGCTCACCCAGAAACGCTGGTGAAA
GTAAAAGATGCTGAAGATCAGTTGGGTGCACGAGTGGGTTACATCGAACTGGATCTCAACAGCGGTAAGA
TCCTTGAGAGTTTTCGCCCCGAAGAACGTTTTCCAATGATGAGCACTTTTAAAGTTCTGCTATGTGGCGC
GGTATTATCCCGTATTGACGCCGGGCAAGAGCAACTCGGTCGCCGCATACACTATTCTCAGAATGACTTG
GTTGAGTACTCACCAGTCACAGAAAAGCATCTTACGGATGGCATGACAGTAAGAGAATTATGCAGTGCTG
CCATAACCATGAGTGATAACACTGCGGCCAACTTACTTCTGACAACGATCGGAGGACCGAAGGAGCTAAC
CGCTTTTTTGCACAACATGGGGGATCATGTAACTCGCCTTGATCGTTGGGAACCGGAGCTGAATGAAGCC
ATACCAAACGACGAGCGTGACACCACGATGCCTGTAGCGATGGCAACAACGTTGCGCAAACTATTAACTG
GCGAACTACTTACTCTAGCTTCCCGGCAACAATTAATAGACTGGATGGAGGCGGATAAAGTTGCAGGACC
ACTTCTGCGCTCGGCCCTTCCGGCTGGCTGGTTTATTGCTGATAAATCCGGAGCCGGTGAGCGTGGTTCT
CGCGGTATCATCGCAGCGCTGGGGCCAGATGGTAAGCCCTCCCGTATCGTAGTTATCTACACGACGGGGA
GTCAGGCAACTATGGATGAACGAAATAGACAGATCGCTGAGATAGGTGCCTCACTGATTAAGCATTGGTA
AGCGGCGCGCCATCGAATGGCGCAAAACCTTTCGCGGTATGGCATGATAGCGCCCGGAAGAGAGTCAATT
CAGGGTGGTGAATATGAAACCAGTAACGTTATACGATGTCGCAGAGTATGCCGGTGTCTCTTATCAGACC
GTTTCCCGCGTGGTGAACCAGGCCAGCCACGTTTCTGCGAAAACGCGGGAAAAAGTGGAAGCGGCGATGG
CGGAGCTGAATTACATTCCCAACCGCGTGGCACAACAACTGGCGGGCAAACAGTCGTTGCTGATTGGCGT
TGCCACCTCCAGTCTGGCCCTGCACGCGCCGTCGCAAATTGTCGCGGCGATTAAATCTCGCGCCGATCAA
CTGGGTGCCAGCGTGGTGGTGTCGATGGTAGAACGAAGCGGCGTCGAAGCCTGTAAAGCGGCGGTGCACA
ATCTTCTCGCGCAACGCGTCAGTGGGCTGATCATTAACTATCCGCTGGATGACCAGGATGCCATTGCTGT
GGAAGCTGCCTGCACTAATGTTCCGGCGTTATTTCTTGATGTCTCTGACCAGACACCCATCAACAGTATT
ATTTTCTCCCATGAGGACGGTACGCGACTGGGCGTGGAGCATCTGGTCGCATTGGGTCACCAGCAAATCG
CGCTGTTAGCGGGCCCATTAAGTTCTGTCTCGGCGCGTCTGCGT
